>Addgene plasmid #153496 | pAGM9121_Hsa-Serum Albumin SP | addgene full sequence | sequence record 310433 | Addgene NGS Result
GTGCCGAGGCACGAACCCAGTGGACATAAGCCTGTTCGGTTCGTAAGCTGTAATGCAAGTAGCGTATGCG
CTCACGCAACTGGTCCAGAACCTTGACCGAACGCAGCGGTGGTAACGGCGCAGTGGCGGTTTTCATGGCT
TGTTATGACTGTTTTTTTGGGGTACAGTCTATGCCTCGGGCATCCAAGCAGCAAGCGCGTTACGCCGTGG
GTCGATGTTTGATGTTATGGAGCAGCAACGATGTTACGCAGCAGGGCAGTCGCCCTAAAACAAAGTTAAA
CATCATGGGGGAAGCGGTGATCGCCGAAGTATCGACTCAACTATCAGAGGTAGTTGGCGTCATCGAGCGC
CATCTCGAACCGACGTTGCTGGCCGTACATTTGTACGGCTCCGCAGTGGATGGCGGCCTGAAGCCACACA
GCGATATTGATTTGCTGGTTACGGTGACCGTAAGGCTTGATGAAACAACGCGGCGAGCTTTGATCAACGA
CCTTTTGGAAACTTCGGCTTCCCCTGGAGAGAGCGAGATTCTCCGCGCTGTAGAAGTCACCATTGTTGTG
CACGACGACATCATTCCGTGGCGTTATCCAGCTAAGCGCGAACTGCAATTTGGAGAATGGCAGCGCAATG
ACATTCTTGCAGGTATCTTCGAGCCAGCCACGATCGACATTGATCTGGCTATCTTGCTGACAAAAGCAAG
AGAACATAGCGTTGCCTTGGTAGGTCCAGCGGCGGAGGAACTCTTTGATCCGGTTCCTGAACAGGATCTA
TTTGAGGCGCTAAATGAAACCTTAACGCTATGGAACTCGCCGCCCGACTGGGCTGGCGATGAGCGAAATG
TAGTGCTTACGTTGTCCCGCATTTGGTACAGCGCAGTAACCGGCAAAATCGCGCCGAAGGATGTCGCTGC
CGACTGGGCAATGGAGCGCCTGCCGGCCCAGTATCAGCCCGTCATACTTGAAGCTAGACAGGCTTATCTT
GGACAAGAAGAAGATCGCTTGGCCTCGCGCGCAGATCAGTTGGAAGAATTTGTCCATTACGTGAAAGGCG
AGATCACCAAGGTAGTCGGCAAATAATGTCTAGCTAGAAATTCGTTCAAGCCGACGCCGCTTCGCGGCGC
GGCTTAACTCAAGCGTTAGATGCACTAAGCACATAATTGCTCACAGCCAAACTATCAGGTCAAGTCTGCT
TTTATTATTTTTAAGCGTGCATAATAAGCCCTACACAAATTGGGAGATATATCATGCTGTCAGACCAAGT
TTACTCATATATACTTTAGATTGATTTAAAACTTCATTTTTAATTTAAAAGGATCTAGGTGAAGATCCTT
TTTGATAATCTCATGACCAAAATCCCTTAACGTGAGTTTTCGTTCCACTGAGCGTCAGACCCCGTAGAAA
AGATCAAAGGATCTTCTTGAGATCCTTTTTTTCTGCGCGTAATCTGCTGCTTGCAAACAAAAAAACCACC
GCTACCAGCGGTGGTTTGTTTGCCGGATCAAGAGCTACCAACTCTTTTTCCGAAGGTAACTGGCTTCAGC
AGAGCGCAGATACCAAATACTGTTCTTCTAGTGTAGCCGTAGTTAGGCCACCACTTCAAGAACTCTGTAG
CACCGCCTACATACCTCGCTCTGCTAATCCTGTTACCAGTGGCTGCTGCCAGTGGCGATAAGTCGTGTCT
TACCGGGTTGGACTCAAGACGATAGTTACCGGATAAGGCGCAGCGGTCGGGCTGAACGGGGGGTTCGTGC
ACACAGCCCAGCTTGGAGCGAACGACCTACACCGAACTGAGATACCTACAGCGTGAGCTATGAGAAAGCG
CCACGCTTCCCGAAGGGAGAAAGGCGGACAGGTATCCGGTAAGCGGCAGGGTCGGAACAGGAGAGCGCAC
GAGGGAGCTTCCAGGGGGAAACGCCTGGTATCTTTATAGTCCTGTCGGGTTTCGCCACCTCTGACTTGAG
CGTCGATTTTTGTGATGCTCGTCAGGGGGGCGGAGCCTATGGAAAAACGCCAGCAACGCGGCCTTTTTAC
GGTTCCTGCACTCTGTGGTCTCAAATGAAGTGGGTTACCTTTATCTCTTTGTTGTTTCTTTTCTCTTCTG
CTTACTCAGCACGAGACCACAAA
Features (pLannotate 1.2.2; 4 found; start..end, strand, type, name):
     23..46      +  promoter       Pc promoter (fragment): intI1 (promoter lies within the coding sequence); class 1 integron promoter
    222..278     +  CDS            GmR (fragment): gentamycin acetyltransferase; aacC1; confers resistance to gentamycin
    289..1076    +  CDS            SmR (fragment): aminoglycoside adenylyltransferase (Murphy, 1985); aadA; confers resistance to spectinomycin and streptomycin
   1417..2005    +  rep_origin     ori: high-copy-number ColE1/pMB1/pBR322/pUC origin of replication
