[The description below was written by a language model from this plasmid's Addgene catalogue record and pLannotate feature annotations shown in this document.]
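Description:
pAGM9121_Hsa-Serum Albumin SP is a small (about 2.1 kb) synthetic-biology donor plasmid built on the pAGM9121 backbone. It carries the signal peptide of human serum albumin as a reusable cloning module. It is maintained in E. coli as a high-copy plasmid through a ColE1/pUC-type origin of replication. Selection is with spectinomycin, conferred by an aadA (SmR) aminoglycoside adenylyltransferase gene that also gives streptomycin resistance. The annotation also picks up a short fragment of a class 1 integron Pc promoter and a small fragment of a gentamicin acetyltransferase gene just upstream of aadA. These are most plausibly remnants of the integron-derived cassette from which the resistance marker was taken, with the Pc fragment likely contributing to marker expression. The gentamicin fragment is too short to be expected to confer resistance.

The insert itself, a short secretion leader from H. sapiens serum albumin, is not picked up by the automated feature table, which covers only backbone elements. Its position, flanking sites and any surrounding sequences therefore cannot be read from the record. The cloning sites are listed as unknown, and no promoter, terminator or downstream coding sequence for eukaryotic expression is annotated. This fits its stated role as a part donor rather than an expression vector.

The associated publication describes a modular secretion system in two yeast species for producing unspecific peroxygenases. In that context the plasmid presumably supplies one of several interchangeable signal peptides that can be combined with enzyme-coding modules and tested for how well they direct secretion of the recombinant protein.
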