Addgene plasmid #153496: pAGM9121_Hsa-Serum Albumin SP
Purpose: Human Serum Albumin Signal Peptide Donor Plasmid
Depositing lab: Sylvestre Marillonnet. Depositing organization: Leibniz Institute of Plant Biochemistry (IPB). Publication: A modular two yeast species secretion system for the production and preparative application of unspecific peroxygenases. Pullmann P, Knorrscheidt A, Munch J, Palme PR, Hoehenwarter W, Marillonnet S, Alcalde M, Westermann B, Weissenborn MJ. Commun Biol. 2021 May 12;4(1):562. doi: 10.1038/s42003-021-02076-3. PubMed 33980981.
Backbone
  Vector backbone: pAGM9121
  Vector type: Synthetic Biology
Growth in bacteria
  Bacterial resistance: Spectinomycin, 50 μg/mL
  Growth temperature: 37°C
  Growth strain: DH5alpha
  Copy number: High Copy
Gene/Insert
  Gene/Insert name: Serum Albumin SP
  Species: H. sapiens (human)
  Cloning method: Restriction Enzyme; 5′ cloning site Unknown (unknown if destroyed)
Terms and licenses: Academic/Nonprofit Terms; Industry Terms: Not Available to Industry
Depositor comments: Please visit https://www.biorxiv.org/content/10.1101/2020.07.22.216432v1 for bioRxiv preprint.
How to cite: pAGM9121_Hsa-Serum Albumin SP was a gift from Sylvestre Marillonnet (Addgene plasmid # 153496 ; http://n2t.net/addgene:153496 ; RRID:Addgene_153496)
